>Addgene plasmid #166215 | pDONR221-SOD2(v2) | addgene full sequence | sequence record 329848 | Addgene NGS Result
CTTTCCTGCGTTATCCCCTGATTCTGTGGATAACCGTATTACCGCCTTTGAGTGAGCTGATACCGCTCGC
CGCAGCCGAACGACCGAGCGCAGCGAGTCAGTGAGCGAGGAAGCGGAAGAGCGCCCAATACGCAAACCGC
CTCTCCCCGCGCGTTGGCCGATTCATTAATGCAGCTGGCACGACAGGTTTCCCGACTGGAAAGCGGGCAG
TGAGCGCAACGCAATTAATACGCGTACCGCTAGCCAGGAAGAGTTTGTAGAAACGCAAAAAGGCCATCCG
TCAGGATGGCCTTCTGCTTAGTTTGATGCCTGGCAGTTTATGGCGGGCGTCCTGCCCGCCACCCTCCGGG
CCGTTGCTTCACAACGTTCAAATCCGCTCCCGGCGGATTTGTCCTACTCAGGAGAGCGTTCACCGACAAA
CAACAGATAAAACGAAAGGCCCAGTCTTCCGACTGAGCCTTTCGTTTTATTTGATGCCTGGCAGTTCCCT
ACTCTCGCGTTAACGCTAGCATGGATGTTTTCCCAGTCACGACGTTGTAAAACGACGGCCAGTCTTAAGC
TCGGGCCCCAAATAATGATTTTATTTTGACTGATAGTGACCTGTTCGTTGCAACAAATTGATGAGCAATG
CTTTTTTATAATGCCAACTTTGTACAAAAAAGCAGGCTTCGAAGGAGATAACAAAATGCTGAGCAGACTT
GGGCAAATACGCAGGTGCGCAGCCAGCCTCAGCCAAAGCATTAACCAGATAGCTGCATCAAGGCAGAAGC
ACACCCTTCCTGACCTGACCTATGATTATGGAGCCCTGGAGCCTCACATCTGTGCAGAGATAATGCAGCT
GCACCACAGCAAACATCATGCTACCTATGTCAATAACCTCAATGTTACAGAGGAGAAGTATCAAGAGGCT
CTTGCAAAGGGAGATGTCACTGCACAGGTAGCCCTCCAGCCTGCTTTGAAGTTTAACGGGGGAGGCCACA
TTAACCACACCATCTTCTGGACAAATCTTTCTCCTAATGGTGGAGGCGAGCCACAAGGAGAGCTTATGGA
GGCCATCAAACGGGACTTTGGCTCTTTCCAGAAGATGAAGGAAAAGATGTCTGCTGCTACGGTGGCAGTG
CAGGGCTCGGGCTGGGGATGGCTGAGTTACGACAAGGAGAGTGGAAGACTTCACATTGCTGCTTGTGCAA
ATCAAGATCCCCTGCAGGGGACAACAGGTCTCATCCCCCTCCTCGGCATTGACGTATGGGAGCACGCCTA
TTATCTTCAGTACAAAAATGTGCGCCCTGACTACGTCAAAGCTATCTGGAATGTAATCAACTGGGAGAAT
GTGAGCGATCGTCTCCAGATTGCCAAAAAGGACCCAGCTTTCTTGTACAAAGTTGGCATTATAAGAAAGC
ATTGCTTATCAATTTGTTGCAACGAACAGGTCACTATCAGTCAAAATAAAATCATTATTTGCCATCCAGC
TGATATCCCCTATAGTGAGTCGTATTACATGGTCATAGCTGTTTCCTGGCAGCTCTGGCCCGTGTCTCAA
AATCTCTGATGTTACATTGCACAAGATAAAAATATATCATCATGAACAATAAAACTGTCTGCTTACATAA
ACAGTAATACAAGGGGTGTTATGAGCCATATTCAACGGGAAACGTCGAGGCCGCGATTAAATTCCAACAT
GGATGCTGATTTATATGGGTATAAATGGGCTCGCGATAATGTCGGGCAATCAGGTGCGACAATCTATCGC
TTGTATGGGAAGCCCGATGCGCCAGAGTTGTTTCTGAAACATGGCAAAGGTAGCGTTGCCAATGATGTTA
CAGATGAGATGGTCAGACTAAACTGGCTGACGGAATTTATGCCTCTTCCGACCATCAAGCATTTTATCCG
TACTCCTGATGATGCATGGTTACTCACCACTGCGATCCCCGGAAAAACAGCATTCCAGGTATTAGAAGAA
TATCCTGATTCAGGTGAAAATATTGTTGATGCGCTGGCAGTGTTCCTGCGCCGGTTGCATTCGATTCCTG
TTTGTAATTGTCCTTTTAACAGCGATCGCGTATTTCGTCTCGCTCAGGCGCAATCACGAATGAATAACGG
TTTGGTTGATGCGAGTGATTTTGATGACGAGCGTAATGGCTGGCCTGTTGAACAAGTCTGGAAAGAAATG
CATAAACTTTTGCCATTCTCACCGGATTCAGTCGTCACTCATGGTGATTTCTCACTTGATAACCTTATTT
TTGACGAGGGGAAATTAATAGGTTGTATTGATGTTGGACGAGTCGGAATCGCAGACCGATACCAGGATCT
TGCCATCCTATGGAACTGCCTCGGTGAGTTTTCTCCTTCATTACAGAAACGGCTTTTTCAAAAATATGGT
ATTGATAATCCTGATATGAATAAATTGCAGTTTCATTTGATGCTCGATGAGTTTTTCTAATCAGAATTGG
TTAATTGGTTGTAACACTGGCAGAGCATTACGCTGACTTGACGGGACGGCGCAAGCTCATGACCAAAATC
CCTTAACGTGAGTTACGCGTCGTTCCACTGAGCGTCAGACCCCGTAGAAAAGATCAAAGGATCTTCTTGA
GATCCTTTTTTTCTGCGCGTAATCTGCTGCTTGCAAACAAAAAAACCACCGCTACCAGCGGTGGTTTGTT
TGCCGGATCAAGAGCTACCAACTCTTTTTCCGAAGGTAACTGGCTTCAGCAGAGCGCAGATACCAAATAC
TGTTCTTCTAGTGTAGCCGTAGTTAGGCCACCACTTCAAGAACTCTGTAGCACCGCCTACATACCTCGCT
CTGCTAATCCTGTTACCAGTGGCTGCTGCCAGTGGCGATAAGTCGTGTCTTACCGGGTTGGACTCAAGAC
GATAGTTACCGGATAAGGCGCAGCGGTCGGGCTGAACGGGGGGTTCGTGCACACAGCCCAGCTTGGAGCG
AACGACCTACACCGAACTGAGATACCTACAGCGTGAGCTATGAGAAAGCGCCACGCTTCCCGAAGGGAGA
AAGGCGGACAGGTATCCGGTAAGCGGCAGGGTCGGAACAGGAGAGCGCACGAGGGAGCTTCCAGGGGGAA
ACGCCTGGTATCTTTATAGTCCTGTCGGGTTTCGCCACCTCTGACTTGAGCGTCGATTTTTGTGATGCTC
GTCAGGGGGGCGGAGCCTATGGAAAAACGCCAGCAACGCGGCCTTTTTACGGTTCCTGGCCTTTTGCTGG
CCTTTTGCTCACATGTT
Features (pLannotate 1.2.2; 10 found; start..end, strand, type, name):
    121..213     +  CDS            lacI (fragment): lac repressor; lacI; The lac repressor binds to the lac operator to inhibit transcription in E. coli. This inhibition can be relieved by adding lactose or isopropyl-β-D-thiogalactopyranoside (IPTG).
    268..295     -  terminator     rrnB T2 terminator: transcription terminator T2 from the E. coli rrnB gene
    427..470     +  terminator     rrnB T1 terminator: Escherichia coli rrnB; transcription terminator T1 from the E. coli rrnB gene
    517..553     -  CDS            lacZα (fragment): LacZα fragment of β-galactosidase; lacZ fragment
    569..668     +  protein_bind   attL1: mutant version of attL; recombination site for the Gateway® LR reaction LR Clonase™
    686..1360    +  CDS            SOD2: SODM_HUMAN - Experimental evidence at protein level: Swiss-Prot protein existence level 1. Destroys superoxide anion radicals which are normally produced within the cells and which are toxic to biological systems. From Homo sapiens (Human).
   1362..1461    -  protein_bind   attL2: mutant version of attL; recombination site for the Gateway® LR reaction LR Clonase™
   1479..1497    -  promoter       T7 promoter: promoter for bacteriophage T7 RNA polymerase
   1631..2440    +  CDS            KanR: aminoglycoside phosphotransferase; aph(3')-Ia; confers resistance to kanamycin in bacteria or G418 (Geneticin®) in eukaryotes
   2587..3175    +  rep_origin     ori: high-copy-number ColE1/pMB1/pBR322/pUC origin of replication
