[The description below was written by a language model from this plasmid's Addgene catalogue record and pLannotate feature annotations shown in this document.]
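Description:
pDONR221-SOD2(v2) is a Gateway entry clone built on the pDONR221 backbone that carries the coding sequence for SOD2 from the African turquoise killifish, Nothobranchius furzeri. The sequenced plasmid is about 3.2 kb and is maintained in E. coli at high copy through a ColE1/pUC-type origin of replication, with selection by a kanamycin resistance gene (aminoglycoside phosphotransferase). Upstream of the cloning region sit the rrnB T1 and T2 transcription terminators, which insulate the insert from read-through transcription originating in the vector. Short lacI and lacZα fragments and a T7 promoter facing the insert from the attL2 side are backbone remnants rather than functional expression elements.

The 675 bp insert lies between attL1 and attL2, the recombination sites produced when an attB-flanked fragment is recombined into a donor vector. The automated annotation labels the open reading frame by its similarity to human mitochondrial superoxide dismutase, the enzyme that detoxifies superoxide radicals, but the catalogue entry identifies the sequence as the killifish orthologue. The "v2" designation presumably marks a variant or second version of the gene, though the record does not explain it. The entry vector has no promoter for expressing the insert in any host, so the plasmid serves as a shuttle. An LR Clonase reaction moves the open reading frame directionally into any attR-containing destination vector, which supplies the promoter and tags. The depositor notes that the clone lacks a stop codon, so it can be fused in frame to C-terminal tags or reporters encoded by the destination vector. It was deposited in connection with work on protein aggregation and quality control in the ageing killifish.
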