Addgene plasmid #166215: pDONR221-SOD2(v2)
Purpose: Gateway entry vector for N. furzeri SOD2
Depositing lab: Daniel Jarosz. Depositing organization: Stanford University. Publication: Tissue-specific landscape of protein aggregation and quality control in an aging vertebrate. Chen YR, Harel I, Singh PP, Ziv I, Moses E, Goshtchevsky U, Machado BE, Brunet A, Jarosz DF. Dev Cell. 2024 Jul 22;59(14):1892-1911.e13. doi: 10.1016/j.devcel.2024.04.014. Epub 2024 May 28. PubMed 38810654.
Backbone
  Vector backbone: pDONR221
  Vector type: Gateway Entry Vector
Growth in bacteria
  Bacterial resistance: Kanamycin, 50 μg/mL
  Growth temperature: 37°C
  Growth strain: DH5alpha
  Copy number: High Copy
Gene/Insert
  Gene/Insert name: SOD2(v2)
  Species: N. furzeri
  Insert size (bp): 675
  Cloning method: Gateway Cloning
Terms and licenses: Academic/Nonprofit Terms; Industry Terms: Not Available to Industry
Depositor comments: Stopless entry clone. Please visit https://doi.org/10.1101/2022.02.26.482120 for bioRxiv preprint. Also see Harel and Chen et al. 2024 (https://doi.org/10.1016/j.celrep.2023.112787)
How to cite: pDONR221-SOD2(v2) was a gift from Daniel Jarosz (Addgene plasmid # 166215 ; http://n2t.net/addgene:166215 ; RRID:Addgene_166215)
