>Addgene plasmid #166215 | pDONR221-SOD2(v2) | depositor partial sequence | sequence record 322764 | insert sequence
ATGCTGAGCAGACTTGGGCAAATACGCAGGTGCGCAGCCAGCCTCAGCCAAAGCATTAACCAGATAGCTG
CATCAAGGCAGAAGCACACCCTTCCTGACCTGACCTATGATTATGGAGCCCTGGAGCCTCACATCTGTGC
AGAGATAATGCAGCTGCACCACAGCAAACATCATGCTACCTATGTCAATAACCTCAATGTTACAGAGGAG
AAGTATCAAGAGGCTCTTGCAAAGGGAGATGTCACTGCACAGGTAGCCCTCCAGCCTGCTTTGAAGTTTA
ACGGGGGAGGCCACATTAACCACACCATCTTCTGGACAAATCTTTCTCCTAATGGTGGAGGCGAGCCACA
AGGAGAGCTTATGGAGGCCATCAAACGGGACTTTGGCTCTTTCCAGAAGATGAAGGAAAAGATGTCTGCT
GCTACGGTGGCAGTGCAGGGCTCGGGCTGGGGATGGCTGAGTTACGACAAGGAGAGTGGAAGACTTCACA
TTGCTGCTTGTGCAAATCAAGATCCCCTGCAGGGGACAACAGGTCTCATCCCCCTCCTCGGCATTGACGT
ATGGGAGCACGCCTATTATCTTCAGTACAAAAATGTGCGCCCTGACTACGTCAAAGCTATCTGGAATGTA
ATCAACTGGGAGAATGTGAGCGATCGTCTCCAGATTGCCAAAAAG
